Addgene plasmid #209758: pCDH-V1AUC-DelStem-CD20-Puro
Purpose: Lentiviral transfer plasmid to express the 5'-UTR and CDS of the human CD20 gene, MS4A1; variant 1 mRNA isoform with mutations to disrupt the uORFs and the stem-loop within the 5'-UTR.
Depositing lab: Andrei Thomas-Tikhonenko. Depositing organization: Children's Hospital of Philadelphia. Publication: Alternative splicing of its 5' UTR limits CD20 mRNA translation and enables resistance to CD20-directed immunotherapies. Ang Z, Paruzzo L, Hayer KE, Schmidt C, Torres-Diz M, Xu F, Zankharia U, Zhang Y, Soldan SS, Zheng S, Falkenstein CD, Loftus JP, Yang SY, Asnani M, King Sainos P, Pillai V, Chong ER, Li M, Tasian SK, Barash Y, Lieberman PM, Ruella M, Schuster SJ, Thomas-Tikhonenko A. Blood. 2023 Sep 8:blood.2023020400. doi: 10.1182/blood.2023020400. PubMed 37683180.
Backbone
  Vector backbone: pCDH-CMV-MCS
  Backbone manufacturer: Systembio
  Backbone size w/o insert (bp): 7133
  Vector type: Lentiviral
  Selectable markers: Puromycin
Growth in bacteria
  Bacterial resistance: Ampicillin, 100 μg/mL
  Growth temperature: 30°C
  Growth strain: NEB Stable
  Copy number: High Copy
Gene/Insert
  Gene/Insert name: MS4A1
  Species: H. sapiens (human)
  Mutation: Mutations to disrupt the uORFs and the stem-loop within the 5'-UTR (as described in DOI: 10.1182/blood.2023020400).
  Entrez Gene: MS4A1 (a.k.a. B1, Bp35, CD20, CVID5, FMC7, LEU-16, S7)
  Cloning method: Gibson Cloning
Terms and licenses: Academic/Nonprofit Terms; Industry Terms: Not Available to Industry
How to cite: pCDH-V1AUC-DelStem-CD20-Puro was a gift from Andrei Thomas-Tikhonenko (Addgene plasmid # 209758 ; http://n2t.net/addgene:209758 ; RRID:Addgene_209758)
