[The description below was written by a language model from this plasmid's Addgene catalogue record and pLannotate feature annotations shown in this document.]
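Description:
pCDH-V1AUC-DelStem-CD20-Puro is a third-generation-style HIV-1 lentiviral transfer plasmid built on the pCDH backbone for stable expression of human CD20 (MS4A1) in mammalian cells. It is maintained in E. coli through a high-copy ColE1/pUC origin and an ampicillin resistance gene. The viral portion has an RSV promoter fused to a truncated 5' LTR, which drives Tat-independent production of the genomic RNA. This is followed by the Ψ packaging signal with a gag fragment, the Rev response element for nuclear export, and the cPPT/CTS. A truncated 3' LTR with a downstream SV40 poly(A) signal closes the genome, and an SV40 origin is also present.

Although the catalogue lists the backbone as pCDH-CMV-MCS, the feature table shows no CMV promoter. Instead, the expression cassette begins with an EF-1α core promoter joined to an HTLV-1 LTR segment, a common composite promoter. Between this and the annotated MS4A1 coding sequence lies an unannotated stretch of about 440 nt, which presumably holds the variant 1 5'-UTR described in the record. That leader carries mutations that disrupt its upstream open reading frames and its stem-loop structure. Downstream of CD20, an EMCV IRES allows translation of puromycin N-acetyltransferase from the same transcript, so transduced cells can be selected with puromycin. A WPRE enhances transcript expression.

The construct is designed to test how elements in the variant 1 5'-UTR affect CD20 translation, in the context of work linking alternative 5'-UTR splicing to reduced CD20 protein and resistance to CD20-directed immunotherapies. Removing both inhibitory elements lets their contribution be assessed, presumably against related constructs with an unmodified leader.
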