Features (pLannotate 1.2.2; 27 found; start..end, strand, type, name):
      6..232     +  promoter       RSV promoter: Rous sarcoma virus enhancer/promoter
    233..413     +  LTR            5' LTR (truncated): truncated 5' long terminal repeat (LTR) from HIV-1
    460..585     +  misc_feature   HIV-1 Ψ: packaging signal of human immunodeficiency virus type 1
    569..907     +  CDS            HIV-1 gag (fragment): gag protein from human immunodeficiency virus 1; gag
   1078..1311    +  misc_feature   RRE: The Rev response element (RRE) of HIV-1 allows for Rev-dependent mRNA export from the nucleus to the cytoplasm.
   1688..1788    +  CDS            Rev (fragment): human immunodeficiency virus 1 (HIV-1) Rev protein; rev; enhances nuclear export of unspliced and incompletely spliced viral mRNAs
   1807..1923    +  misc_feature   cPPT/CTS: central polypurine tract and central termination sequence of HIV-1
   1966..2177    +  promoter       EF-1α core promoter: core promoter for human elongation factor EF-1α
   2190..2458    +  LTR            5' LTR (truncated): truncated 5' long terminal repeat (LTR) from human T-cell leukemia virus (HTLV) type 1
   2903..3793    +  CDS            MS4A1: CD20_HUMAN - Also known as CD20. Experimental evidence at protein level: Swiss-Prot protein existence level 1. B-lymphocyte-specific membrane protein that plays a role in the regulation of cellular calcium influx necessary for the development, differentiation, and activation of B-lymphocytes (PubMed:3925015, PubMed:7684739, PubMed:12920111). Functions as a store-operated calcium (SOC) channel component promoting calcium influx after activation by the B-cell receptor/BCR (PubMed:7684739, PubMed:12920111, PubMed:18474602). From Homo sapiens (Human).
   3992..4454    +  misc_feature   IRES: internal ribosome entry site (IRES) of the encephalomyocarditis virus (EMCV)
   4468..5067    +  CDS            PuroR: puromycin N-acetyltransferase; pac from Streptomyces alboniger; confers resistance to puromycin
   5080..5668    +  misc_feature   WPRE: woodchuck hepatitis virus posttranscriptional regulatory element
   5663..5770    +  CDS            nef (fragment): NEF_SIVS4 - Experimental evidence at protein level: Swiss-Prot protein existence level 1. Interferes with TCR signaling from the cell membrane. Interacts with CD247/TCRZ (TCR zeta chain) and exert potent down- regulation of cell surface TCR/CD3 complexes. From Simian immunodeficiency virus (isolate F236/smH4) (SIV-sm) (Simian immunodeficiency virus sooty mangabey monkey).
   5795..5975    +  LTR            5' LTR (truncated): truncated 5' long terminal repeat (LTR) from HIV-1
   6047..6168    +  polyA_signal   SV40 poly(A) signal: SV40 polyadenylation signal
   6208..6343    +  rep_origin     SV40 ori: SV40 origin of replication
   6400..6416    -  protein_bind   lac operator: The lac repressor binds to the lac operator to inhibit transcription in E. coli. This inhibition can be relieved by adding lactose or isopropyl-β-D-thiogalactopyranoside (IPTG). lac repressor encoded by lacI
   6424..6454    -  promoter       lac promoter: promoter for the E. coli lac operon
   6469..6490    -  protein_bind   CAP binding site: CAP binding activates transcription in the presence of cAMP. E. coli catabolite activator protein
   6503..6595    -  CDS            lacI (fragment): lac repressor; lacI; The lac repressor binds to the lac operator to inhibit transcription in E. coli. This inhibition can be relieved by adding lactose or isopropyl-β-D-thiogalactopyranoside (IPTG).
   6778..7366    -  rep_origin     ori: high-copy-number ColE1/pMB1/pBR322/pUC origin of replication
   7537..8397    -  CDS            AmpR: β-lactamase; bla; confers resistance to ampicillin, carbenicillin, and related antibiotics
   8398..8502    -  promoter       AmpR promoter: bla
   8597..8632    +  CDS            rop (fragment): Rop protein, which maintains plasmids at low copy number; rop
   8734..8833    +  misc_feature   bom (fragment): basis of mobility region from pBR322
   8839..8993    -  CDS            lacZα (fragment): LacZα fragment of β-galactosidase; lacZ fragment
>Addgene plasmid #209758 | pCDH-V1AUC-DelStem-CD20-Puro | addgene full sequence | sequence record 414085 | Addgene NGS Result
ACGCGTGTAGTCTTATGCAATACTCTTGTAGTCTTGCAACATGGTAACGATGAGTTAGCAACATGCCTTA
CAAGGAGAGAAAAAGCACCGTGCATGCCGATTGGTGGAAGTAAGGTGGTACGATCGTGCCTTATTAGGAA
GGCAACAGACGGGTCTGACATGGATTGGACGAACCACTGAATTGCCGCATTGCAGAGATATTGTATTTAA
GTGCCTAGCTCGATACATAAACGGGTCTCTCTGGTTAGACCAGATCTGAGCCTGGGAGCTCTCTGGCTAA
CTAGGGAACCCACTGCTTAAGCCTCAATAAAGCTTGCCTTGAGTGCTTCAAGTAGTGTGTGCCCGTCTGT
TGTGTGACTCTGGTAACTAGAGATCCCTCAGACCCTTTTAGTCAGTGTGGAAAATCTCTAGCAGTGGCGC
CCGAACAGGGACTTGAAAGCGAAAGGGAAACCAGAGGAGCTCTCTCGACGCAGGACTCGGCTTGCTGAAG
CGCGCACGGCAAGAGGCGAGGGGCGGCGACTGGTGAGTACGCCAAAAATTTTGACTAGCGGAGGCTAGAA
GGAGAGAGATGGGTGCGAGAGCGTCAGTATTAAGCGGGGGAGAATTAGATCGCGATGGGAAAAAATTCGG
TTAAGGCCAGGGGGAAAGAAAAAATATAAATTAAAACATATAGTATGGGCAAGCAGGGAGCTAGAACGAT
TCGCAGTTAATCCTGGCCTGTTAGAAACATCAGAAGGCTGTAGACAAATACTGGGACAGCTACAACCATC
CCTTCAGACAGGATCAGAAGAACTTAGATCATTATATAATACAGTAGCAACCCTCTATTGTGTGCATCAA
AGGATAGAGATAAAAGACACCAAGGAAGCTTTAGACAAGATAGAGGAAGAGCAAAACAAAAGTAAGACCA
CCGCACAGCAAGCGGCCACTGATCTTCAGACCTGGAGGAGGAGATATGAGGGACAATTGGAGAAGTGAAT
TATATAAATATAAAGTAGTAAAAATTGAACCATTAGGAGTAGCACCCACCAAGGCAAAGAGAAGAGTGGT
GCAGAGAGAAAAAAGAGCAGTGGGAATAGGAGCTTTGTTCCTTGGGTTCTTGGGAGCAGCAGGAAGCACT
ATGGGCGCAGCGTCAATGACGCTGACGGTACAGGCCAGACAATTATTGTCTGGTATAGTGCAGCAGCAGA
ACAATTTGCTGAGGGCTATTGAGGCGCAACAGCATCTGTTGCAACTCACAGTCTGGGGCATCAAGCAGCT
CCAGGCAAGAATCCTGGCTGTGGAAAGATACCTAAAGGATCAACAGCTCCTGGGGATTTGGGGTTGCTCT
GGAAAACTCATTTGCACCACTGCTGTGCCTTGGAATGCTAGTTGGAGTAATAAATCTCTGGAACAGATTT
GGAATCACACGACCTGGATGGAGTGGGACAGAGAAATTAACAATTACACAAGCTTAATACACTCCTTAAT
TGAAGAATCGCAAAACCAGCAAGAAAAGAATGAACAAGAATTATTGGAATTAGATAAATGGGCAAGTTTG
TGGAATTGGTTTAACATAACAAATTGGCTGTGGTATATAAAATTATTCATAATGATAGTAGGAGGCTTGG
TAGGTTTAAGAATAGTTTTTGCTGTACTTTCTATAGTGAATAGAGTTAGGCAGGGATATTCACCATTATC
GTTTCAGACCCACCTCCCAACCCCGAGGGGACCCGACAGGCCCGAAGGAATAGAAGAAGAAGGTGGAGAG
AGAGACAGAGACAGATCCATTCGATTAGTGAACGGATCTCGACGGTATCGGTTAACTTTTAAAAGAAAAG
GGGGGATTGGGGGGTACAGTGCAGGGGAAAGAATAGTAGACATAATAGCAACAGACATACAAACTAAAGA
ATTACAAAAACAAATTACAAAATTCAAAATTTTATCGATACTAGTGGATCTGCGATCGCTCCGGTGCCCG
TCAGTGGGCAGAGCGCACATCGCCCACAGTCCCCGAGAAGTTGGGGGGAGGGGTCGGCAATTGAACGGGT
GCCTAGAGAAGGTGGCGCGGGGTAAACTGGGAAAGTGATGTCGTGTACTGGCTCCGCCTTTTTCCCGAGG
GTGGGGGAGAACCGTATATAAGTGCAGTAGTCGCCGTGAACGTTCTTTTTCGCAACGGGTTTGCCGCCAG
AACACAGCTGAAGCTTCGAGGGGCTCGCATCTCTCCTTCACGCGCCCGCCGCCCTACCTGAGGCCGCCAT
CCACGCCGGTTGAGTCGCGTTCTGCCGCCTCCCGCCTGTGGTGCCTCCTGAACTGCGTCCGCCGTCTAGG
TAAGTTTAAAGCTCAGGTCGAGACCGGGCCTTTGTCCGGCGCTCCCTTGGAGCCTACCTAGACTCAGCCG
GCTCTCCACGCTTTGCCTGACCCTGCTTGCTCAACTCTACGTCTTTGTTTCGTTTTCTGTTCTGCGCCGT
TACAGATCCAAGCTGTGACCGGCGCCTACTCTAGAGGTCTATCAGCGATTTCATCTTCAGGCCTGGACTA
CACCACTCACCCTCCCAGTGTGCTTGAGAAACAAACTGCACCCACTGAACTCCGCAGCTAGCATCCAAAT
CAGCCCTTGAGATTTGAGGCCTTGGAGACTCAGATCCTGAACAAGAGAGAACAAAATCTCTACTTTGATC
GAACTTCCATTCTGTGGGGAAGAGACTGACAATAAGCAATTAAATAAATAAGAACTCAGCAGTAGGCCTT
GCCTCAGATCCAAGGTCACTCGGAAGAGGCCATCTCTACCCTCAATCACACTCATCGAGGAAATCCTGAG
AGAAGCATTCAGATCCATCACACAAGGTAAGACTGCCAAAAATCGGAGAGAGGTTGAGATCATTTTGTTA
TTTGTTTTATTTTTAGGAGTTTTGAGAGCAAAATGACAACACCCAGAAATTCAGTAAATGGGACTTTCCC
GGCAGAGCCAATGAAAGGCCCTATTGCTATGCAATCTGGTCCAAAACCACTCTTCAGGAGGATGTCTTCA
CTGGTGGGCCCCACGCAAAGCTTCTTCATGAGGGAATCTAAGACTTTGGGGGCTGTCCAGATTATGAATG
GGCTCTTCCACATTGCCCTGGGGGGTCTTCTGATGATCCCAGCAGGGATCTATGCACCCATCTGTGTGAC
TGTGTGGTACCCTCTCTGGGGAGGCATTATGTATATTATTTCCGGATCACTCCTGGCAGCAACGGAGAAA
AACTCCAGGAAGTGTTTGGTCAAAGGAAAAATGATAATGAATTCATTGAGCCTCTTTGCTGCCATTTCTG
GAATGATTCTTTCAATCATGGACATATTAAACATCAAGATCTCTCACTTCCTCAAGATGGAATCCCTTAA
CTTCATCAGAGCTCACACACCATATATTAACATATACAACTGTGAACCAGCTAATCCCTCTGAGAAAAAC
TCCCCATCTACCCAATACTGTTACAGCATACAATCTCTGTTCTTGGGCATTTTGTCAGTGATGCTGATCT
TTGCCTTCTTCCAGGAACTTGTAATAGCTGGCATCGTTGAGAATGAATGGAAAAGAACGTGCTCCAGACC
CAAATCTAACATAGTTCTCCTGTCAGCAGAAGAAAAAAAAGAACAGACTATTGAAATAAAAGAAGAAGTG
GTTGGGCTAACTGAAACATCTTCCCAACCAAAGAATGAAGAAGACATTGAAATTATTCCAATCCAAGAAG
AGGAAGAAGAAGAAACAGAGACGAACTTTCCAGAACCTCCCCAAGATCAGGAATCCTCACCAATAGAAAA
TGACAGCTCTCCTTAAGGATCCCAGTGTGGTGGTACGGGAATTCCTGCAGGCCTCGAGGGCCGGCGCGCC
GCGGCCGCTACGTAAATTCCGCCCCCCCCCCCCCTCTCCCTCCCCCCCCCCTAACGTTACTGGCCGAAGC
CGCTTGGAATAAGGCCGGTGTGCGTTTGTCTATATGTTATTTTCCACCATATTGCCGTCTTTTGGCAATG
TGAGGGCCCGGAAACCTGGCCCTGTCTTCTTGACGAGCATTCCTAGGGGTCTTTCCCCTCTCGCCAAAGG
AATGCAAGGTCTGTTGAATGTCGTGAAGGAAGCAGTTCCTCTGGAAGCTTCTTGAAGACAAACAACGTCT
GTAGCGACCCTTTGCAGGCAGCGGAACCCCCCACCTGGCGACAGGTGCCTCTGCGGCCAAAAGCCACGTG
TATAAGATACACCTGCAAAGGCGGCACAACCCCAGTGCCACGTTGTGAGTTGGATAGTTGTGGAAAGAGT
CAAATGGCTCTCCTCAAGCGTATTCAACAAGGGGCTGAAGGATGCCCAGAAGGTACCCCATTGTATGGGA
TCTGATCTGGGGCCTCGGTGCACATGCTTTACATGTGTTTAGTCGAGGTTAAAAAAACGTCTAGGCCCCC
CGAACCACGGGGACGTGGTTTTCCTTTGAAAAACACGATGATAATATGGCCACAACCATGACCGAGTACA
AGCCCACGGTGCGCCTCGCCACCCGCGACGACGTCCCCAGGGCCGTACGCACCCTCGCCGCCGCGTTCGC
CGACTACCCCGCCACGCGCCACACCGTCGATCCGGACCGCCACATCGAGCGGGTCACCGAGCTGCAAGAA
CTCTTCCTCACGCGCGTCGGGCTCGACATCGGCAAGGTGTGGGTCGCGGACGACGGCGCCGCGGTGGCGG
TCTGGACCACGCCGGAGAGCGTCGAAGCGGGGGCGGTGTTCGCCGAGATCGGCCCGCGCATGGCCGAGTT
GAGCGGTTCCCGGCTGGCCGCGCAGCAACAGATGGAAGGCCTCCTGGCGCCGCACCGGCCCAAGGAGCCC
GCGTGGTTCCTGGCCACCGTCGGCGTCTCGCCCGACCACCAGGGCAAGGGTCTGGGCAGCGCCGTCGTGC
TCCCCGGAGTGGAGGCGGCCGAGCGCGCCGGGGTGCCCGCCTTCCTGGAGACCTCCGCGCCCCGCAACCT
CCCCTTCTACGAGCGGCTCGGCTTCACCGTCACCGCCGACGTCGAGGTGCCCGAAGGACCGCGCACCTGG
TGCATGACCCGCAAGCCCGGTGCCTGAATCTAGGTCGACAATCAACCTCTGGATTACAAAATTTGTGAAA
GATTGACTGGTATTCTTAACTATGTTGCTCCTTTTACGCTATGTGGATACGCTGCTTTAATGCCTTTGTA
TCATGCTATTGCTTCCCGTATGGCTTTCATTTTCTCCTCCTTGTATAAATCCTGGTTGCTGTCTCTTTAT
GAGGAGTTGTGGCCCGTTGTCAGGCAACGTGGCGTGGTGTGCACTGTGTTTGCTGACGCAACCCCCACTG
GTTGGGGCATTGCCACCACCTGTCAGCTCCTTTCCGGGACTTTCGCTTTCCCCCTCCCTATTGCCACGGC
GGAACTCATCGCCGCCTGCCTTGCCCGCTGCTGGACAGGGGCTCGGCTGTTGGGCACTGACAATTCCGTG
GTGTTGTCGGGGAAATCATCGTCCTTTCCTTGGCTGCTCGCCTGTGTTGCCACCTGGATTCTGCGCGGGA
CGTCCTTCTGCTACGTCCCTTCGGCCCTCAATCCAGCGGACCTTCCTTCCCGCGGCCTGCTGCCGGCTCT
GCGGCCTCTTCCGCGTCTTCGCCTTCGCCCTCAGACGAGTCGGATCTCCCTTTGGGCCGCCTCCCCGCCT
GGTACCTTTAAGACCAATGACTTACAAGGCAGCTGTAGATCTTAGCCACTTTTTAAAAGAAAAGGGGGGA
CTGGAAGGGCTAATTCACTCCCAACGAAGATAAGATCTGCTTTTTGCTTGTACTGGGTCTCTCTGGTTAG
ACCAGATCTGAGCCTGGGAGCTCTCTGGCTAACTAGGGAACCCACTGCTTAAGCCTCAATAAAGCTTGCC
TTGAGTGCTTCAAGTAGTGTGTGCCCGTCTGTTGTGTGACTCTGGTAACTAGAGATCCCTCAGACCCTTT
TAGTCAGTGTGGAAAATCTCTAGCAGTAGTAGTTCATGTCATCTTATTATTCAGTATTTATAACTTGCAA
AGAAATGAATATCAGAGAGTGAGAGGAACTTGTTTATTGCAGCTTATAATGGTTACAAATAAAGCAATAG
CATCACAAATTTCACAAATAAAGCATTTTTTTCACTGCATTCTAGTTGTGGTTTGTCCAAACTCATCAAT
GTATCTTATCATGTCTGGCTCTAGCTATCCCGCCCCTAACTCCGCCCATCCCGCCCCTAACTCCGCCCAG
TTCCGCCCATTCTCCGCCCCATGGCTGACTAATTTTTTTTATTTATGCAGAGGCCGAGGCCGCCTCGGCC
TCTGAGCTATTCCAGAAGTAGTGAGGAGGCTTTTTTGGAGGCCTAGACTTTTGCAGAGACCAAATTCGTA
ATCATGTCATAGCTGTTTCCTGTGTGAAATTGTTATCCGCTCACAATTCCACACAACATACGAGCCGGAA
GCATAAAGTGTAAAGCCTGGGGTGCCTAATGAGTGAGCTAACTCACATTAATTGCGTTGCGCTCACTGCC
CGCTTTCCAGTCGGGAAACCTGTCGTGCCAGCTGCATTAATGAATCGGCCAACGCGCGGGGAGAGGCGGT
TTGCGTATTGGGCGCTCTTCCGCTTCCTCGCTCACTGACTCGCTGCGCTCGGTCGTTCGGCTGCGGCGAG
CGGTATCAGCTCACTCAAAGGCGGTAATACGGTTATCCACAGAATCAGGGGATAACGCAGGAAAGAACAT
GTGAGCAAAAGGCCAGCAAAAGGCCAGGAACCGTAAAAAGGCCGCGTTGCTGGCGTTTTTCCATAGGCTC
CGCCCCCCTGACGAGCATCACAAAAATCGACGCTCAAGTCAGAGGTGGCGAAACCCGACAGGACTATAAA
GATACCAGGCGTTTCCCCCTGGAAGCTCCCTCGTGCGCTCTCCTGTTCCGACCCTGCCGCTTACCGGATA
CCTGTCCGCCTTTCTCCCTTCGGGAAGCGTGGCGCTTTCTCATAGCTCACGCTGTAGGTATCTCAGTTCG
GTGTAGGTCGTTCGCTCCAAGCTGGGCTGTGTGCACGAACCCCCCGTTCAGCCCGACCGCTGCGCCTTAT
CCGGTAACTATCGTCTTGAGTCCAACCCGGTAAGACACGACTTATCGCCACTGGCAGCAGCCACTGGTAA
CAGGATTAGCAGAGCGAGGTATGTAGGCGGTGCTACAGAGTTCTTGAAGTGGTGGCCTAACTACGGCTAC
ACTAGAAGAACAGTATTTGGTATCTGCGCTCTGCTGAAGCCAGTTACCTTCGGAAAAAGAGTTGGTAGCT
CTTGATCCGGCAAACAAACCACCGCTGGTAGCGGTGGTTTTTTTGTTTGCAAGCAGCAGATTACGCGCAG
AAAAAAAGGATCTCAAGAAGATCCTTTGATCTTTTCTACGGGGTCTGACGCTCAGTGGAACGAAAACTCA
CGTTAAGGGATTTTGGTCATGAGATTATCAAAAAGGATCTTCACCTAGATCCTTTTAAATTAAAAATGAA
GTTTTAAATCAATCTAAAGTATATATGAGTAAACTTGGTCTGACAGTTACCAATGCTTAATCAGTGAGGC
ACCTATCTCAGCGATCTGTCTATTTCGTTCATCCATAGTTGCCTGACTCCCCGTCGTGTAGATAACTACG
ATACGGGAGGGCTTACCATCTGGCCCCAGTGCTGCAATGATACCGCGAGACCCACGCTCACCGGCTCCAG
ATTTATCAGCAATAAACCAGCCAGCCGGAAGGGCCGAGCGCAGAAGTGGTCCTGCAACTTTATCCGCCTC
CATCCAGTCTATTAATTGTTGCCGGGAAGCTAGAGTAAGTAGTTCGCCAGTTAATAGTTTGCGCAACGTT
GTTGCCATTGCTACAGGCATCGTGGTGTCACGCTCGTCGTTTGGTATGGCTTCATTCAGCTCCGGTTCCC
AACGATCAAGGCGAGTTACATGATCCCCCATGTTGTGCAAAAAAGCGGTTAGCTCCTTCGGTCCTCCGAT
CGTTGTCAGAAGTAAGTTGGCCGCAGTGTTATCACTCATGGTTATGGCAGCACTGCATAATTCTCTTACT
GTCATGCCATCCGTAAGATGCTTTTCTGTGACTGGTGAGTACTCAACCAAGTCATTCTGAGAATAGTGTA
TGCGGCGACCGAGTTGCTCTTGCCCGGCGTCAATACGGGATAATACCGCGCCACATAGCAGAACTTTAAA
AGTGCTCATCATTGGAAAACGTTCTTCGGGGCGAAAACTCTCAAGGATCTTACCGCTGTTGAGATCCAGT
TCGATGTAACCCACTCGTGCACCCAACTGATCTTCAGCATCTTTTACTTTCACCAGCGTTTCTGGGTGAG
CAAAAACAGGAAGGCAAAATGCCGCAAAAAAGGGAATAAGGGCGACACGGAAATGTTGAATACTCATACT
CTTCCTTTTTCAATATTATTGAAGCATTTATCAGGGTTATTGTCTCATGAGCGGATACATATTTGAATGT
ATTTAGAAAAATAAACAAATAGGGGTTCCGCGCACATTTCCCCGAAAAGTGCCACCTGACGTCTAAGAAA
CCATTATTATCATGACATTAACCTATAAAAATAGGCGTATCACGAGGCCCTTTCGTCTCGCGCGTTTCGG
TGATGACGGTGAAAACCTCTGACACATGCAGCTCCCGGAGACGGTCACAGCTTGTCTGTAAGCGGATGCC
GGGAGCAGACAAGCCCGTCAGGGCGCGTCAGCGGGTGTTGGCGGGTGTCGGGGCTGGCTTAACTATGCGG
CATCAGAGCAGATTGTACTGAGAGTGCACCATATGCGGTGTGAAATACCGCACAGATGCGTAAGGAGAAA
ATACCGCATCAGGCGCCATTCGCCATTCAGGCTGCGCAACTGTTGGGAAGGGCGATCGGTGCGGGCCTCT
TCGCTATTACGCCAGCTGGCGAAAGGGGGATGTGCTGCAAGGCGATTAAGTTGGGTAACGCCAGGGTTTT
CCCAGTCACGACGTTGTAAAACGACGGCCAGTGCCAAGCTG
